>Addgene plasmid #119129 | eGFP L202 Reporter | addgene full sequence | sequence record 232271 | Addgene NGS Result
TGGAAGGGCTAATTTGGTCCCAAAAAAGACAAGAGATCCTTGATCTGTGGATCTACCACACACAAGGCTA
CTTCCCTGATTGGCAGAACTACACACCAGGGCCAGGGATCAGATATCCACTGACCTTTGGATGGTGCTTC
AAGTTAGTACCAGTTGAACCAGAGCAAGTAGAAGAGGCCAATGAAGGAGAGAACAACAGCTTGTTACACC
CTATGAGCCAGCATGGGATGGAGGACCCGGAGGGAGAAGTATTAGTGTGGAAGTTTGACAGCCTCCTAGC
ATTTCGTCACATGGCCCGAGAGCTGCATCCGGAGTACTACAAAGACTGCTGACATCGAGCTTTCTACAAG
GGACTTTCCGCTGGGGACTTTCCAGGGAGGTGTGGCCTGGGCGGGACTGGGGAGTGGCGAGCCCTCAGAT
GCTACATATAAGCAGCTGCTTTTTGCCTGTACTGGGTCTCTCTGGTTAGACCAGATCTGAGCCTGGGAGC
TCTCTGGCTAACTAGGGAACCCACTGCTTAAGCCTCAATAAAGCTTGCCTTGAGTGCTCAAAGTAGTGTG
TGCCCGTCTGTTGTGTGACTCTGGTAACTAGAGATCCCTCAGACCCTTTTAGTCAGTGTGGAAAATCTCT
AGCAGTGGCGCCCGAACAGGGACTTGAAAGCGAAAGTAAAGCCAGAGGAGATCTCTCGACGCAGGACTCG
GCTTGCTGAAGCGCGCACGGCAAGAGGCGAGGGGCGGCGACTGGTGAGTACGCCAAAAATTTTGACTAGC
GGAGGCTAGAAGGAGAGAGATGGGTGCGAGAGCGTCGGTATTAAGCGGGGGAGAATTAGATAAATGGGAA
AAAATTCGGTTAAGGCCAGGGGGAAAGAAACAATATAAACTAAAACATATAGTATGGGCAAGCAGGGAGC
TAGAACGATTCGCAGTTAATCCTGGCCTTTTAGAGACATCAGAAGGCTGTAGACAAATACTGGGACAGCT
ACAACCATCCCTTCAGACAGGATCAGAAGAACTTAGATCATTATATAATACAATAGCAGTCCTCTATTGT
GTGCATCAAAGGATAGATGTAAAAGACACCAAGGAAGCCTTAGATAAGATAGAGGAAGAGCAAAACAAAA
GTAAGAAAAAGGCACAGCAAGCAGCAGCTGACACAGGAAACAACAGCCAGGTCAGCCAAAATTACCCTAT
AGTGCAGAACCTCCAGGGGCAAATGGTACATCAGGCCATATCACCTAGAACTTTAAATGCATGGGTAAAA
GTAGTAGAAGAGAAGGCTTTCAGCCCAGAAGTAATACCCATGTTTTCAGCATTATCAGAAGGAGCCACCC
CACAAGATTTCCAGTAAAAACAGTACATACAGACAATGGCAGCAATTTCACCAGTACTACAGTTAAGGCC
GCCTGTTGGTGGGCGGGGATCAAGCAGGAATTTGGCATTCCCTACAATCCCCAAAGTCAAGGAGTAATAG
AATCTATGAATAAAGAATTAAAGAAAATTATAGGACAGGTAAGAGATCAGGCTGAACATCTTAAGACAGC
AGTACAAATGGCAGTATTCATCCACAATTTTAAAAGAAAAGGGGGGATTGGGGGGTACAGTGCAGGGGAA
AGAATAGTAGACATAATAGCAACAGACATACAAACTAAAGAATTACAAAAACAAATTACAAAAATTCAAA
ATTTTCGGGTTTATTACAGGGACAGCAGAGATCCAGTTTGGAAAGGACCAGCAAAGCTCCTCTGGAAAGG
TGAAGGGGCAGTAGTAATACAAGATAATAGTGACATAAAAGTAGTGCCAAGAAGAAAAGCAAAGATCATC
AGGGATTATGGAAAACAGATGGCAGGTGATGATTGTGTGGCAAGTAGACAGGATGAGGATTAACACATGG
AAAAGATTAGTAAAACACCATATGGGATTGGAAGCCATAATAAGAATTCTGCAACAACTGCTGTTTATCC
ATTTCAGAATTGGGTGTCGACATAGCAGAATAGGCGTTACTCGACAGAGGAGAGCAAGAAATGGAGCCAG
TAGATCCTAGACTAGAGCCCTGGAAGCATCCAGGAAGTCAGCCTAAAACTGCTTGTACCAATTGCTATTG
TAAAAAGTGTTGCTTTCATTGCCAAGTTTGTTTCATGACAAAAGCCTTAGGCATCTCCTATGGCAGGAAG
AAGCGGAGACAGCGACGAAGAGCTCATCAGAACAGTCAGACTCATCAAGCTTCTCTATCAAAGCAGTAAG
TAGTACATGGGCGCGCCCATGTGGCAGGAAGTAGGAAAAGCAATGTATGCCCCTCCCATCAGTGGACAAA
TTAGATGTTCATCAAATATTACTGGGCTGCTATTAACAAGAGATGGTGGTAATAACAACAATGGGTCCGA
GATCTTCAGACCTGGAGGAGGCGATATGAGGGACAATTGGAGAAGTGAATTATATAAATATAAAGTAGTA
AAAATTGAACCATTAGGAGTAGCACCCACCAAGGCAAAGAGAAGAGTGGTGCAGAGAGAAAAAAGAGCAG
TGGGAATAGGAGCTTTGTTCCTTGGGTTCTTGGGAGCAGCAGGAAGCACTATGGGCGCAGCGTCAATGAC
GCTGACGGTACAGGCCAGACAATTATTGTCTGATATAGTGCAGCAGCAGAACAATTTGCTGAGGGCTATT
GAGGCGCAACAGCATCTGTTGCAACTCACAGTCTGGGGCATCAAACAGCTCCAGGCAAGAATCCTGGCTG
TGGAAAGATACCTAAAGGATCAACAGCTCCTGGGGATTTGGGGTTGCTCTGGAAAACTCATTTGCACCAC
TGCTGTGCCTTGGAATGCTAGTTGGAGTAATAAATCTCTGGAACAGATTTGGAATAACATGACCTGGATG
GAGTGGGACAGAGAAATTAACAATTACACAAGCTTAATACACTCCTTAATTGAAGAATCGCAAAACCAGC
AAGAAAAGAATGAACAAGAATTATTGGAATTAGATAAATGGGCAAGTTTGTGGAATTGGTTTAACATAAC
AAATTGGCTGTGGTATATAAAATTATTCATAATGATAGTAGGAGGCTTGGTAGGTTTAAGAATAGTTTTT
GCTGTACTTTCTATAGTGAATAGAGTTAGGCAGGGATATTCACCATTATCGTTTCAGACCCACCTCCCAA
TCCCGAGGGGACCCGACAGGCCCGAAGGAATAGAAGAAGAAGGTGGAGAGAGAGACAGAGACAGATCCAT
TCGATTAGTGAACGGATCCTTAGCACTTATCTGGGACGATCTGCGGAGCCTGTGCCTCTTCAGCTACCAC
CGCTTGAGAGACTTACTCTTGATTGTAACGAGGATTGTGGAACTTCTGGGACGCAGGGGGTGGGAAGCCC
TCAAATATTGGTGGAATCTCCTACAATATTGGAGTCAGGAGCTAAAGAATAGTGCTGTTAGCTTGCTCAA
TGCCACAGCCATAGCAGTAGCTGAGGGGACAGATAGGGTTATAGAAGTAGTACAAGGAGCTTGTAGAGCT
ATTCGCCACATACCTAGAAGAATAAGACAGGGCTTGGAAAGGATTTTGCTATAAGATGGGTGGCGCGGCC
GCTTAATAGTAATCAATTACGGGGTCATTAGTTCATAGCCCATATATGGAGTTCCGCGTTACATAACTTA
CGGTAAATGGCCCGCCTGGCTGACCGCCCAACGACCCCCGCCCATTGACGTCAATAATGACGTATGTTCC
CATAGTAACGCCAATTGGGACTTTCCATTGACGTCAATGGGTGGAGTATTTACGGTAAACTGCCCACTTG
GCAGTACATCAAGTGTATCATATGCCAAGTACGCCCCCTATTGACGTCAATGACGGTAAATGGCCCGCCT
GGCATTATGCCCAGTACATGACCTTATGGGACTTTCCTACTTGGCAGTACATCTACGTATTAGTCATCGC
TATTACCATGGTGATGCGGTTTTGGCAGTACATCAATGGGCGTGGATAGCGGTTTGACTCACGGGGATTT
CCAAGTCTCCACCCCATTGACGTCAATGGGAGTTTGTTTTGGCACCAAAATCAACGGGACTTTCCAAAAT
GTCGTAACAACTCCGCCCCATTGACGCAAATGGGCGGTAGGCGTGTACGGTGGGAGGTCTATATAAGCAG
AGCTCGTTTAGTGAACCGTCAGATCCAGCTGGCTACCGGTATGGTGAGCAAGGGCGAGGAGGATAACATG
GCCATCATCAAGGAGTTCATGCGCTTCAAGGTGCACATGGAGGGCTCCGTGAACGGCCACGAGTTCGAGA
TCGAGGGCGAGGGCGAGGGCCGCCCCTACGAGGGCACCCAGACCGCCAAGCTGAAGGTGACCAAGGGTGG
CCCCCTGCCCTTCGCCTGGGACATCCTGTCCCCTCAGTTCATGTACGGCTCCAAGGCCTACGTGAAGCAC
CCCGCCGACATCCCCGACTACTTGAAGCTGTCCTTCCCCGAGGGCTTCAAGTGGGAGCGCGTGATGAACT
TCGAGGACGGCGGCGTGGTGACCGTGACCCAGGACTCCTCCCTGCAGGACGGCGAGTTCATCTACAAGGT
GAAGCTGCGCGGCACCAACTTCCCCTCCGACGGCCCCGTAATGCAGAAGAAGACCATGGGCTGGGAGGCC
TCCTCCGAGCGGATGTACCCCGAGGACGGCGCCCTGAAGGGCGAGATCAAGCAGAGGCTGAAGCTGAAGG
ACGGCGGCCACTACGACGCTGAGGTCAAGACCACCTACAAGGCCAAGAAGCCCGTGCAGCTGCCCGGCGC
CTACAACGTCAACATCAAGTTGGACATCACCTCCCACAACGAGGACTACACCATCGTGGAACAGTACGAA
CGCGCCGAGGGCCGCCACTCCACCGGCGGCATGGACGAGCTGTACAAGCCCGGTGCAGATCTCGAGTACA
AGGAGGGCAGAGGAAGTCTTCTAACATGCGGTGACGTGGAGGAGAATCCCGGCCCTATGGTCAGTAAAGG
TGAAGAACTGTTCACCGGGGTGGTGCCCATCCTGGTCGAGCTGGACGGCGACGTAAACGGCCACAAGTTC
AGCGTGTCCGGCGAGGGCGAGGGCGATGCCACCTACGGCAAGCTGACCCTGAAGTTCATCTGCACCACCG
GCAAGCTGCCCGTGCCCTGGCCCACCCTCGTGACCACCCTGACCTACGGCGTGCAGTGCTTCAGCCGCTA
CCCCGACCACATGAAGCAGCACGACTTCTTCAAGTCCGCCATGCCCGAAGGCTACGTCCAGGAGCGCACC
ATCTTCTTCAAGGACGACGGCAACTACAAGACCCGCGCCGAGGTGAAGTTCGAGGGCGACACCCTGGTGA
ACCGCATCGAGCTGAAGGGCATCGACTTCAAGGAGGACGGCAACATCCTGGGGCACAAGCTGGAGTACAA
CTACAACAGCCACAACGTCTATATCATGGCCGACAAGCAGAAGAACGGCATCAAGGTGAACTTCAAGATC
CGCCACAACATCGAGGACGGCAGCGTGCAGCTCGCCGACCACTACCAGCAGAACACCCCCATCGGCGACG
GCCCCGTGCTGCTGCCCGACAACCACTATTCAAGTACCCAGTCGGCCCTGAGCAAAGACCCCAACGAGAA
GCGCGATCACATGGTCCTGCTGGAGTTCGTGACCGCCGCCGGGATCACTCTCGGTATGGATGAATTATAT
AAATAAGGTACCTTTAAGACCAATGACTTACAAGGCAGCTGTAGATCTTAGCCACTTTTTAAAAGAAAAG
GGGGGACTGGAAGGGCTAATTCACTCCCAAAGAAGACAAGATATCCTTGATCTGTGGATCTACCACACAC
AAGGCTACTTCCCTGATTGGCAGAACTACACACCAGGGCCAGGGGTCAGATATCCACTGACCTTTGGATG
GTGCTACAAGCTAGTACCAGTTGAGCCAGATAAGGTAGAAGAGGCCAATAAAGGAGAGAACACCAGCTTG
TTACACCCTGTGAGCCTGCATGGAATGGATGACCCTGAGAGAGAAGTGTTAGAGTGGAGGTTTGACAGCC
GCCTAGCATTTCATCACGTGGCCCGAGAGCTGCATCCGGAGTACTTCAAGAACTGCTGACATCGAGCTTG
CTACAAGGGACTTTCCGCTGGGGACTTTCCAGGGAGGCGTGGCCTGGGCGGGACTGGGGAGTGGCGAGCC
CTCAGATGCTGCATATAAGCAGCTGCTTTTTGCCTGTACTGGGTCTCTCTGGTTAGACCAGATCTGAGCC
TGGGAGCTCTCTGGCTAACTAGGGAACCCACTGCTTAAGCCTCAATAAAGCTTGCCTTGAGTGCTTCAAG
TAGTGTGTGCCCGTCTGTTGTGTGACTCTGGTAACTAGAGATCCCTCAGACCCTTTTAGTCAGTGTGGAA
AATCTCTAGCACCCAGGAGGTAGAGGTTGCAGTGAGCCAAGATCGCGCCACTGCATTCCAGCCTGGGCAA
GAAAACAAGACTGTCTAAAATAATAATAATAAGTTAAGGGTATTAAATATATTTATACATGGAGGTCATA
AAAATATATATATTTGGGCTGGGCGCAGTGGCTCACACCTGCGCCCGGCCCTTTGGGAGGCCGAGGCAGG
TGGATCACCTGAGTTTGGGAGTTCCAGACCAGCCTGACCAACATGGAGAAACCCCTTCTCTGTGTATTTT
TAGTAGATTTTATTTTATGTGTATTTTATTCACAGGTATTTCTGGAAAACTGAAACTGTTTTTCCTCTAC
TCTGATACCACAAGAATCATCAGCACAGAGGAAGACTTCTGTGATCAAATGTGGTGGGAGAGGGAGGTTT
TCACCAGCACATGAGCAGTCAGTTCTGCCGCAGACTCGGCGGGTGTCCTTCGGTTCAGTTCCAACACCGC
CTGCCTGGAGAGAGGTCAGACCACAGGGTGAGGGCTCAGTCCCCAAGACATAAACACCCAAGACATAAAC
ACCCAACAGGTCCACCCCGCCTGCTGCCCAGGCAGAGCCGATTCACCAAGACGGGAATTAGGATAGAGAA
AGAGTAAGTCACACAGAGCCGGCTGTGCGGGAGAACGGAGTTCTATTATGACTCAAATCAGTCTCCCCAA
GCATTCGGGGATCAGAGTTTTTAAGGATAACTTAGTGTGTAGGGGGCCAGTGAGTTGGAGATGAAAGCGT
AGGGAGTCGAAGGTGTCCTTTTGCGCCGAGTCAGTTCCTGGGTGGGGGCCACAAGATCGGATGAGCCAGT
TTATCAATCCGGGGGTGCCAGCTGATCCATGGAGTGCAGGGTCTGCAAAATATCTCAAGCACTGATTGAT
CTTAGGTTTTACAATAGTGATGTTACCCCAGGAACAATTTGGGGAAGGTCAGAATCTTGTAGCCTGTAGC
TGCATGACTCCTAAACCATAATTTCTTTTTTGTTTTTTTTTTTTTATTTTTGAGACAGGGTCTCACTCTG
TCACCTAGGCTGGAGTGCAGTGGTGCAATCACAGCTCACTGCAGCCTCAACGTCGTAAGCTCAAGCGATC
CTCCCACCTCAGCCTGCCTGGTAGCTGAGACTACAAGCGACGCCCCAGTTAATTTTTGTATTTTTGGTAG
AGGCAGCGTTTTGCCGTGTGGCCCTGGCTGGTCTCGAACTCCTGGGCTCAAGTGATCCAGCCTCAGCCTC
CCAAAGTGCTGGGACAACCGGGGCCAGTCACTGCACCTGGCCCTAAACCATAATTTCTAATCTTTTGGCT
AATTTGTTAGTCCTACAAAGGCAGTCTAGTCCCCAGGCAAAAAGGGGGTTTGTTTCGGGAAAGGGCTGTT
ACTGTCTTTGTTTCAAACTATAAACTAAGTTCCTCCTAAACTTAGTTCGGCCTACACCCAGGAATGAACA
AGGAGAGCTTGGAGGTTAGAAGCACGATGGAATTGGTTAGGTCAGATCTCTTTCACTGTCTGAGTTATAA
TTTTGCAATGGTGGTTCAAAGACTGCCCGCTTCTGACACCAGTCGCTGCATTAATGAATCGGCCAACGCG
CGGGGAGAGGCGGTTTGCGTATTGGGCGCTCTTCCGCTTCCTCGCTCACTGACTCGCTGCGCTCGGTCGT
TCGGCTGCGGCGAGCGGTATCAGCTCACTCAAAGGCGGTAATACGGTTATCCACAGAATCAGGGGATAAC
GCAGGAAAGAACATGTGAGCAAAAGGCCAGCAAAAGGCCAGGAACCGTAAAAAGGCCGCGTTGCTGGCGT
TTTTCCATAGGCTCCGCCCCCCTGACGAGCATCACAAAAATCGACGCTCAAGTCAGAGGTGGCGAAACCC
GACAGGACTATAAAGATACCAGGCGTTTCCCCCTGGAAGCTCCCTCGTGCGCTCTCCTGTTCCGACCCTG
CCGCTTACCGGATACCTGTCCGCCTTTCTCCCTTCGGGAAGCGTGGCGCTTTCTCATAGCTCACGCTGTA
GGTATCTCAGTTCGGTGTAGGTCGTTCGCTCCAAGCTGGGCTGTGTGCACGAACCCCCCGTTCAGCCCGA
CCGCTGCGCCTTATCCGGTAACTATCGTCTTGAGTCCAACCCGGTAAGACACGACTTATCGCCACTGGCA
GCAGCCACTGGTAACAGGATTAGCAGAGCGAGGTATGTAGGCGGTGCTACAGAGTTCTTGAAGTGGTGGC
CTAACTACGGCTACACTAGAAGAACAGTATTTGGTATCTGCGCTCTGCTGAAGCCAGTTACCTTCGGAAA
AAGAGTTGGTAGCTCTTGATCCGGCAAACAAACCACCGCTGGTAGCGGTGGTTTTTTTGTTTGCAAGCAG
CAGATTACGCGCAGAAAAAAAGGATCTCAAGAAGATCCTTTGATCTTTTCTACGGGGTCTGACGCTCAGT
GGAACGAAAACTCACGTTAAGGGATTTTGGTCATGAGATTATCAAAAAGGATCTTCACCTAGATCCTTTT
AAATTAAAAATGAAGTTTTAAATCAATCTAAAGTATATATGAGTAAACTTGGTCTGACAGTTACCAATGC
TTAATCAGTGAGGCACCTATCTCAGCGATCTGTCTATTTCGTTCATCCATAGTTGCCTGACTCCCCGTCG
TGTAGATAACTACGATACGGGAGGGCTTACCATCTGGCCCCAGTGCTGCAATGATACCGCGAGACCCACG
CTCACCGGCTCCAGATTTATCAGCAATAAACCAGCCAGCCGGAAGGGCCGAGCGCAGAAGTGGTCCTGCA
ACTTTATCCGCCTCCATCCAGTCTATTAATTGTTGCCGGGAAGCTAGAGTAAGTAGTTCGCCAGTTAATA
GTTTGCGCAACGTTGTTGCCATTGCTACAGGCATCGTGGTGTCACGCTCGTCGTTTGGTATGGCTTCATT
CAGCTCCGGTTCCCAACGATCAAGGCGAGTTACATGATCCCCCATGTTGTGCAAAAAAGCGGTTAGCTCC
TTCGGTCCTCCGATCGTTGTCAGAAGTAAGTTGGCCGCAGTGTTATCACTCATGGTTATGGCAGCACTGC
ATAATTCTCTTACTGTCATGCCATCCGTAAGATGCTTTTCTGTGACTGGTGAGTACTCAACCAAGTCATT
CTGAGAATAGTGTATGCGGCGACCGAGTTGCTCTTGCCCGGCGTCAATACGGGATAATACCGCGCCACAT
AGCAGAACTTTAAAAGTGCTCATCATTGGAAAACGTTCTTCGGGGCGAAAACTCTCAAGGATCTTACCGC
TGTTGAGATCCAGTTCGATGTAACCCACTCGTGCACCCAACTGATCTTCAGCATCTTTTACTTTCACCAG
CGTTTCTGGGTGAGCAAAAACAGGAAGGCAAAATGCCGCAAAAAAGGGAATAAGGGCGACACGGAAATGT
TGAATACTCATACTCTTCCTTTTTCAATATTATTGAAGCATTTATCAGGGTTATTGTCTCATGAGCGGAT
ACATATTTGAATGTATTTAGAAAAATAAACAAATAGGGGTTCCGCGCACATTTCCCCGAAAAGTGCCACC
TGACGTCTAAGAAACCATTATTATCATGACATTAACCTATAAAAATAGGCGTATCACGAGGCCCTTTCGT
CTCGCGCGTTTCGGTGATGACGGTGAAAACCTCTGACACATGCAGCTCCCGGAGACGGTCACAGCTTGTC
TGTAAGCGGATGCCGGGAGCAGACAAGCCCGTCAGGGCGCGTCAGCGGGTGTTGGCGGGTGTCGGGGCTG
GCTTAACTATGCGGCATCAGAGCAGATTGTACTGAGAGTGCACCATATGCGGTGTGAAATACCGCACAGA
TGCGTAAGGAGAAAATACCGCATCAGGCGCCATTCGCCATTCAGGCTGCGCAACTGTTGGGAAGGGCGAT
CGGTGCGGGCCTCTTCGCTATTACGCCAGGGGAGGCAGAGATTGCAGTAAGCTGAGATCGCAGCACTGCA
CTCCAGCCTGGGCGACAGAGTAAGACTCTGTCTCAAAAATAAAATAAATAAATCAATCAGATATTCCAAT
CTTTTCCTTTATTTATTTATTTATTTTCTATTTTGGAAACACAGTCCTTCCTTATTCCAGAATTACACAT
ATATTCTATTTTTCTTTATATGCTCCAGTTTTTTTTAGACCTTCACCTGAAATGTGTGTATACAAAATCT
AGGCCAGTCCAGCAGAGCCTAAAGGTAAAAAATAAAATAATAAAAAATAAATAAAATCTAGCTCACTCCT
TCACATCAAAATGGAGATACAGCTGTTAGCATTAAATACCAAATAACCCATCTTGTCCTCAATAATTTTA
AGCGCCTCTCTCCACCACATCTAACTCCTGTCAAAGGCATGTGCCCCTTCCGGGCGCTCTGCTGTGCTGC
CAACCAACTGGCATGTGGACTCTGCAGGGTCCCTAACTGCCAAGCCCCACAGTGTGCCCTGAGGCTGCCC
CTTCCTTCTAGCGGCTGCCCCCACTCGGCTTTGCTTTCCCTAGTTTCAGTTACTTGCGTTCAGCCAAGGT
CTGAAACTAGGTGCGCACAGAGCGGTAAGACTGCGAGAGAAAGAGACCAGCTTTACAGGGGGTTTATCAC
AGTGCACCCTGACAGTCGTCAGCCTCACAGGGGGTTTATCACATTGCACCCTGACAGTCGTCAGCCTCAC
AGGGGGTTTATCACAGTGCACCCTTACAATCATTCCATTTGATTCACAATTTTTTTAGTCTCTACTGTGC
CTAACTTGTAAGTTAAATTTGATCAGAGGTGTGTTCCCAGAGGGGAAAACAGTATATACAGGGTTCAGTA
CTATCGCATTTCAGGCCTCCACCTGGGTCTTGGAATGTGTCCCCCGAGGGGTGATGACTACCTCAGTTGG
ATCTCCACAGGTCACAGTGACACAAGATAACCAAGACACCTCCCAAGGCTACCACAATGGGCCGCCCTCC
ACGTGCACATGGCCGGAGGAACTGCCATGTCGGAGGTGCAAGCACACCTGCGCATCAGAGTCCTTGGTGT
GGAGGGAGGGACCAGCGCAGCTTCCAGCCATCCACCTGATGAACAGAACCTAGGGAAAGCCCCAGTTCTA
CTTACACCAGGAAAGGC
Features (pLannotate 1.2.2; 24 found; start..end, strand, type, name):
    377..634     +  LTR            5' LTR (truncated): truncated 5' long terminal repeat (LTR) from HIV-1
    682..806     +  misc_feature   HIV-1 Ψ: packaging signal of human immunodeficiency virus type 1
    790..1340    +  CDS            HIV-1 gag (fragment): gag protein from human immunodeficiency virus 1; gag
   1568..1685    +  misc_feature   cPPT/CTS: central polypurine tract and central termination sequence of HIV-1
   1828..1914    +  CDS            vif (fragment): VIF_HV1N5 - Experimental evidence at protein level: Swiss-Prot protein existence level 1. Counteracts the innate antiviral activity of host APOBEC3F and APOBEC3G. Forms a complex with host APOBEC3F and APOBEC3G thus preventing the entry of these lethally hypermutating enzymes into progeny virions. Recruits an active E3 ubiquitin ligase complex composed of elongin BC, CUL5, and RBX2 to induce polyubiquitination of APOBEC3G and APOBEC3F. In turn, they are directed to the 26S proteasome for degradation. Vif interaction with APOBEC3G also blocks its cytidine deaminase activity in a proteasome-inde
   1915..2037    +  CDS            vpr (fragment): VPR_HV1H2 - Experimental evidence at protein level: Swiss-Prot protein existence level 1. During virus replication, may deplete host UNG protein, and incude G2-M cell cycle arrest. Acts by targeting specific host proteins for degradation by the 26S proteasome, through association with the cellular CUL4A-DDB1 E3 ligase complex by direct interaction with host VPRPB/DCAF-1. Cell cycle arrest reportedly occurs within hours of infection and is not blocked by antiviral agents, suggesting that it is initiated by the VPR carried into the virion. Additionally, VPR induces apoptosis in a cell cycle depe
   2021..2236    +  CDS            tat (fragment): TAT_HV1H2 - Experimental evidence at protein level: Swiss-Prot protein existence level 1. Extracellular circulating Tat can be endocytosed by surrounding uninfected cells via the binding to several surface receptors such as CD26, CXCR4, heparan sulfate proteoglycans (HSPG) or LDLR. Neurons are rarely infected, but they internalize Tat via their LDLR. Through its interaction with nuclear HATs, Tat is potentially able to control the acetylation-dependent cellular gene expression. Modulates the expression of many cellular genes involved in cell survival, proliferation or in coding for cytokines o
   2259..3551    +  CDS            env (fragment): ENV_HV1B1 - Experimental evidence at protein level: Swiss-Prot protein existence level 1. [Transmembrane protein gp41]: Acts as a class I viral fusion protein. Under the current model, the protein has at least 3 conformational states: pre-fusion native state, pre-hairpin intermediate state, and post-fusion hairpin state. During fusion of viral and target intracellular membranes, the coiled coil regions (heptad repeats) assume a trimer-of-hairpins structure, positioning the fusion peptide in close proximity to the C-terminal region of the ectodomain. The formation of this structure appears to d
   3573..3930    +  enhancer       CMV enhancer (fragment): human cytomegalovirus immediate early enhancer
   3931..4134    +  promoter       CMV promoter: human cytomegalovirus (CMV) immediate early promoter
   4171..4878    +  CDS            mCherry: mCherry is a basic (constitutively fluorescent) red fluorescent protein published in 2004, derived from Discosoma sp.. It is reported to be a very rapidly-maturing monomer with low acid sensitivity.
   4957..5673    +  CDS            EGFP: EGFP is a basic (constitutively fluorescent) green fluorescent protein published in 1996, derived from Aequorea victoria. It is reported to be a rapidly-maturing weak dimer with moderate acid sensitivity.
   5675..6076    +  CDS            nef (fragment): NEF_HV1BR - Experimental evidence at protein level: Swiss-Prot protein existence level 1. Extracellular Nef protein targets CD4(+) T-lymphocytes for apoptosis by interacting with CXCR4 surface receptors (PubMed:14990729). From Human immunodeficiency virus type 1 group M subtype B (isolate BRU/LAI) (HIV-1).
   6201..6381    +  LTR            5' LTR (truncated): truncated 5' long terminal repeat (LTR) from HIV-1
   6555..6635    +  CDS            C8orf44 (fragment): CH044_HUMAN - Experimental evidence at transcript level: Swiss-Prot protein existence level 2. From Homo sapiens (Human).
   7428..7616    +  CDS            EEF1AKMT2 (fragment): EFMT2_HUMAN - Also known as C10orf138, METTL10 From Homo sapiens (Human).
   7955..8009    -  CDS            lacI (fragment): lac repressor; lacI; The lac repressor binds to the lac operator to inhibit transcription in E. coli. This inhibition can be relieved by adding lactose or isopropyl-β-D-thiogalactopyranoside (IPTG).
   8192..8780    -  rep_origin     ori: high-copy-number ColE1/pMB1/pBR322/pUC origin of replication
   8951..9811    -  CDS            AmpR: β-lactamase; bla; confers resistance to ampicillin, carbenicillin, and related antibiotics
   9812..9916    -  promoter       AmpR promoter: bla
  10011..10046   +  CDS            rop (fragment): Rop protein, which maintains plasmids at low copy number; rop
  10148..10247   +  misc_feature   bom (fragment): basis of mobility region from pBR322
  10253..10319   -  CDS            lacZα (fragment): LacZα fragment of β-galactosidase; lacZ fragment
  11497..329     +  CDS            nef (fragment) (across the origin): NEF_HV1A2 - Experimental evidence at protein level: Swiss-Prot protein existence level 1. Extracellular Nef protein targets CD4(+) T-lymphocytes for apoptosis by interacting with CXCR4 surface receptors. From Human immunodeficiency virus type 1 group M subtype B (isolate ARV2/SF2) (HIV-1).
