[The description below was written by a language model from this plasmid's Addgene catalogue record and pLannotate feature annotations shown in this document.]
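Description:
eGFP L202 Reporter is a lentiviral plasmid built on the plenti-CMV-mCherry-T2A-GFP backbone and designed as a fluorescent readout for APOBEC-mediated single-base editing. It is propagated in E. coli through a high-copy ColE1/pUC-type origin and selected with ampicillin via the β-lactamase gene. The annotated sequence is about 11.5 kb and retains an unusually large amount of HIV-1 sequence for a transfer vector. Alongside the LTR segments, the Ψ packaging signal and the cPPT/CTS, the table lists fragments of gag, vif, vpr, tat, env and nef. The env fragment would be expected to include the Rev response element, although that is not annotated separately. Short hits to human genes, lacI, rop, bom and lacZα in the bacterial portion appear to be partial matches or backbone remnants rather than functional parts.

The payload is a single CMV enhancer/promoter-driven open reading frame encoding mCherry followed by eGFP. The backbone name indicates that a T2A self-cleaving peptide occupies the short gap between the two coding sequences, although the feature table does not annotate it. The eGFP carries an L202S substitution. The record does not state how this affects fluorescence, but the reporter design implies that the mutation inactivates eGFP and that C-to-T editing of the serine codon by an APOBEC-Cas9 base editor restores leucine and green signal.

Because mCherry is translated from the same transcript, it marks transfected or transduced cells regardless of editing. This allows the fraction of red cells that turn green to be used as a measure of editing efficiency. The guide RNA and editor are not annotated on this plasmid and would have to be supplied separately. The construct belongs to a panel of eGFP reporters for single-base editing.
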