Addgene plasmid #119129: eGFP L202 Reporter
Purpose: Acts as a reporter for APOBEC-medated single-base editing. mCherry acts as a transfection control and eGFP as a reporter.
Depositing lab: Reuben Harris. Depositing organization: University of Minnesota. Publication: A panel of eGFP reporters for single base editing by APOBEC-Cas9 editosome complexes. Martin AS, Salamango DJ, Serebrenik AA, Shaban NM, Brown WL, Harris RS. Sci Rep. 2019 Jan 24;9(1):497. doi: 10.1038/s41598-018-36739-9. PubMed 30679582.
Backbone
  Vector backbone: plenti-CMV-mCherry-T2A-GFP
  Backbone size w/o insert (bp): 9990
  Vector type: Lentiviral
Growth in bacteria
  Bacterial resistance: Ampicillin, 100 μg/mL
  Growth temperature: 37°C
  Growth strain: NEB Stable
  Copy number: High Copy
Gene/Insert
  Gene/Insert name: mCherry and eGFP
  Insert size (bp): 1506
  Mutation: eGFP L202S
  Promoter: CMV
  Cloning method: Restriction Enzyme; 5′ cloning site Unknown (unknown if destroyed); 3′ cloning site Unknown (unknown if destroyed)
  Sequencing primers: 5′ ctggctaccggtatggtgagcaagggcgagg; 3′ CTTGTACTCGAGATCTGCACCGGGCTTGTACAGCTCGTCCATGCC
Terms and licenses: Academic/Nonprofit Terms; Industry Terms: Not Available to Industry
How to cite: eGFP L202 Reporter was a gift from Reuben Harris (Addgene plasmid # 119129 ; http://n2t.net/addgene:119129 ; RRID:Addgene_119129)
